Addgene plasmid #106120: pLenti_C_Myc_DDK_IRES_Puro_ALDH7A1
Purpose: Lentiviral expression of ALDH7A1
Depositing lab: Thomas Tuschl. Depositing organization: Rockefeller University. Publication: The TIA1 RNA-Binding Protein Family Regulates EIF2AK2-Mediated Stress Response and Cell Cycle Progression. Meyer C, Garzia A, Mazzola M, Gerstberger S, Molina H, Tuschl T. Mol Cell. 2018 Feb 15;69(4):622-635.e6. doi: 10.1016/j.molcel.2018.01.011. PubMed 29429924.
Backbone
  Vector backbone: pLenti_C_Myc_DDK_IRES_Puro
  Vector type: Lentiviral
  Selectable markers: Puromycin
Growth in bacteria
  Bacterial resistance: Chloramphenicol, 25 μg/mL
  Growth temperature: 37°C
  Growth strain: NEB Stable
  Copy number: Unknown
Gene/Insert
  Gene/Insert name: ALDH7A1
  Species: H. sapiens (human)
  Entrez Gene: ALDH7A1 (a.k.a. ATQ1, EPD, EPEO4, PDE)
  Tag / fusion protein: Myc (C terminal on backbone); DDK (FLAG) (C terminal on backbone)
  Cloning method: Restriction Enzyme; 5′ cloning site unknown (unknown if destroyed); 3′ cloning site unknown (unknown if destroyed)
Terms and licenses: Academic/Nonprofit Terms; Industry Terms: Not Available to Industry
How to cite: pLenti_C_Myc_DDK_IRES_Puro_ALDH7A1 was a gift from Thomas Tuschl (Addgene plasmid # 106120 ; http://n2t.net/addgene:106120 ; RRID:Addgene_106120)
