[The description below was written by a language model from this plasmid's Addgene catalogue record and pLannotate feature annotations shown in this document.]
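Description:
pLenti_C_Myc_DDK_IRES_Puro_ALDH7A1 is an HIV-1-based lentiviral transfer plasmid for expressing human ALDH7A1 in mammalian cells. In bacteria it is maintained by a high-copy ColE1/pUC-type origin and selected with chloramphenicol through a cat gene driven by the AmpR (bla) promoter. The viral portion begins with a CMV enhancer/promoter placed upstream of a truncated 5' LTR, an arrangement that typically drives transcription of the packageable genomic RNA in producer cells. This is followed by the Ψ packaging signal with a gag fragment, the Rev response element for Rev-dependent nuclear export, and the cPPT/CTS element that aids transduction. The unit ends in a nef-fragment region and a second truncated LTR. No intact packaging or envelope genes are annotated, so these functions would have to be supplied separately.

The internal expression cassette uses a second CMV enhancer/promoter, with a T7 promoter just downstream, to transcribe the ALDH7A1 coding sequence. This gene encodes an aldehyde dehydrogenase involved in lysine catabolism, betaine production and detoxification of lipid peroxidation-derived aldehydes. The backbone supplies C-terminal Myc and DDK (FLAG) epitope tags for detection or affinity capture. The automated annotation picks up only a FLAG-like fragment and does not annotate Myc. An EMCV IRES links the tagged open reading frame to puromycin N-acetyltransferase on the same transcript, so puromycin selection enriches for cells that also express the insert. A single loxP site and a WPRE, which enhances transcript stability and expression, follow the resistance gene. The cloning sites used are not recorded. The stated purpose is simply lentiviral expression of ALDH7A1, suited to generating stably transduced, puromycin-selected cell populations.
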