Features (pLannotate 1.2.2; 25 found; start..end, strand, type, name):
     31..83      -  misc_feature   bom (fragment): basis of mobility region from pBR322
    237..616     +  enhancer       CMV enhancer: human cytomegalovirus immediate early enhancer
    617..816     +  promoter       CMV promoter: human cytomegalovirus (CMV) immediate early promoter
    834..1014    +  LTR            5' LTR (truncated): truncated 5' long terminal repeat (LTR) from HIV-1
   1061..1186    +  misc_feature   HIV-1 Ψ: packaging signal of human immunodeficiency virus type 1
   1170..1508    +  CDS            HIV-1 gag (fragment): gag protein from human immunodeficiency virus 1; gag
   1683..1916    +  misc_feature   RRE: The Rev response element (RRE) of HIV-1 allows for Rev-dependent mRNA export from the nucleus to the cytoplasm.
   2293..2393    +  CDS            Rev (fragment): human immunodeficiency virus 1 (HIV-1) Rev protein; rev; enhances nuclear export of unspliced and incompletely spliced viral mRNAs
   2443..2560    +  misc_feature   cPPT/CTS: central polypurine tract and central termination sequence of HIV-1
   2643..3022    +  enhancer       CMV enhancer: human cytomegalovirus immediate early enhancer
   3024..3223    +  promoter       CMV promoter: human cytomegalovirus (CMV) immediate early promoter
   3252..3270    +  promoter       T7 promoter: promoter for bacteriophage T7 RNA polymerase
   3337..4869    +  CDS            ALDH7A1 (fragment): AL7A1_HUMAN - Also known as ATQ1. Experimental evidence at protein level: Swiss-Prot protein existence level 1. Multifunctional enzyme mediating important protective effects. Metabolizes betaine aldehyde to betaine, an important cellular osmolyte and methyl donor. Protects cells from oxidative stress by metabolizing a number of lipid peroxidation-derived aldehydes. Involved in lysine catabolism. From Homo sapiens (Human).
   4936..4960    +  CDS            3xFLAG (fragment): three tandem FLAG® epitope tags
   5104..5566    +  misc_feature   IRES: internal ribosome entry site (IRES) of the encephalomyocarditis virus (EMCV)
   5568..6167    +  CDS            PuroR: puromycin N-acetyltransferase; pac from Streptomyces alboniger; confers resistance to puromycin
   6197..6230    +  protein_bind   loxP: Cre-mediated recombination occurs in the 8-bp core sequence (GCATACAT). Cre recombinase
   6263..6286    +  misc_feature   MCS (fragment): pBluescript multiple cloning site
   6286..6874    +  misc_feature   WPRE: woodchuck hepatitis virus posttranscriptional regulatory element
   6875..6894    +  misc_feature   MCS (fragment): pBluescript multiple cloning site
   6896..7396    +  CDS            nef (fragment): NEF_HV1LA - Experimental evidence at protein level: Swiss-Prot protein existence level 1. Extracellular Nef protein targets CD4(+) T-lymphocytes for apoptosis by interacting with CXCR4 surface receptors. From Human immunodeficiency virus type 1 group M subtype B (isolate Lai) (HIV-1).
   7403..7583    +  LTR            5' LTR (truncated): truncated 5' long terminal repeat (LTR) from HIV-1
   7645..8233    -  rep_origin     ori: high-copy-number ColE1/pMB1/pBR322/pUC origin of replication
   8313..8969    -  CDS            cat: CAT_ECOLX - Experimental evidence at protein level: Swiss-Prot protein existence level 1. This enzyme is an effector of chloramphenicol resistance in bacteria. From Escherichia coli. This protein is used as a marker in many commonly used cloning vectors, such as pACYC184.
   8970..9074    -  promoter       AmpR promoter: bla
>Addgene plasmid #106120 | pLenti_C_Myc_DDK_IRES_Puro_ALDH7A1 | addgene full sequence | sequence record 203459 | Addgene NGS Result
GTCGACGGATCGGGAGATCTCCCGATCCCCTATGGTGCACTCTCAGTACAATCTGCTCTGATGCCGCATA
GTTAAGCCAGTATCTGCTCCCTGCTTGTGTGTTGGAGGTCGCTGAGTAGTGCGCGAGCAAAATTTAAGCT
ACAACAAGGCAAGGCTTGACCGACAATTGCATGAAGAATCTGCTTAGGGTTAGGCGTTTTGCGCTGCTTC
GCGATGTACGGGCCAGATATCGCGTTGACATTGATTATTGACTAGTTATTAATAGTAATCAATTACGGGG
TCATTAGTTCATAGCCCATATATGGAGTTCCGCGTTACATAACTTACGGTAAATGGCCCGCCTGGCTGAC
CGCCCAACGACCCCCGCCCATTGACGTCAATAATGACGTATGTTCCCATAGTAACGCCAATAGGGACTTT
CCATTGACGTCAATGGGTGGAGTATTTACGGTAAACTGCCCACTTGGCAGTACATCAAGTGTATCATATG
CCAAGTACGCCCCCTATTGACGTCAATGACGGTAAATGGCCCGCCTGGCATTATGCCCAGTACATGACCT
TATGGGACTTTCCTACTTGGCAGTACATCTACGTATTAGTCATCGCTATTACCATGGTGATGCGGTTTTG
GCAGTACATCAATGGGCGTGGATAGCGGTTTGACTCACGGGGATTTCCAAGTCTCCACCCCATTGACGTC
AATGGGAGTTTGTTTTGGCACCAAAATCAACGGGACTTTCCAAAATGTCGTAACAACTCCGCCCCATTGA
CGCAAATGGGCGGTAGGCGTGTACGGTGGGAGGTCTATATAAGCAGCGCGTTTTGCCTGTACTGGGTCTC
TCTGGTTAGACCAGATCTGAGCCTGGGAGCTCTCTGGCTAACTAGGGAACCCACTGCTTAAGCCTCAATA
AAGCTTGCCTTGAGTGCTTCAAGTAGTGTGTGCCCGTCTGTTGTGTGACTCTGGTAACTAGAGATCCCTC
AGACCCTTTTAGTCAGTGTGGAAAATCTCTAGCAGTGGCGCCCGAACAGGGACTTGAAAGCGAAAGGGAA
ACCAGAGGAGCTCTCTCGACGCAGGACTCGGCTTGCTGAAGCGCGCACGGCAAGAGGCGAGGGGCGGCGA
CTGGTGAGTACGCCAAAAATTTTGACTAGCGGAGGCTAGAAGGAGAGAGATGGGTGCGAGAGCGTCAGTA
TTAAGCGGGGGAGAATTAGATCGCGATGGGAAAAAATTCGGTTAAGGCCAGGGGGAAAGAAAAAATATAA
ATTAAAACATATAGTATGGGCAAGCAGGGAGCTAGAACGATTCGCAGTTAATCCTGGCCTGTTAGAAACA
TCAGAAGGCTGTAGACAAATACTGGGACAGCTACAACCATCCCTTCAGACAGGATCAGAAGAACTTAGAT
CATTATATAATACAGTAGCAACCCTCTATTGTGTGCATCAAAGGATAGAGATAAAAGACACCAAGGAAGC
TTTAGACAAGATAGAGGAAGAGCAAAACAAAAGTAAGACCACCGCACAGCAAGCGGCCGGCCGCTGATCT
TCAGACCTGGAGGAGGAGATATGAGGGACAATTGGAGAAGTGAATTATATAAATATAAAGTAGTAAAAAT
TGAACCATTAGGAGTAGCACCCACCAAGGCAAAGAGAAGAGTGGTGCAGAGAGAAAAAAGAGCAGTGGGA
ATAGGAGCTTTGTTCCTTGGGTTCTTGGGAGCAGCAGGAAGCACTATGGGCGCAGCGTCAATGACGCTGA
CGGTACAGGCCAGACAATTATTGTCTGGTATAGTGCAGCAGCAGAACAATTTGCTGAGGGCTATTGAGGC
GCAACAGCATCTGTTGCAACTCACAGTCTGGGGCATCAAGCAGCTCCAGGCAAGAATCCTGGCTGTGGAA
AGATACCTAAAGGATCAACAGCTCCTGGGGATTTGGGGTTGCTCTGGAAAACTCATTTGCACCACTGCTG
TGCCTTGGAATGCTAGTTGGAGTAATAAATCTCTGGAACAGATTTGGAATCACACGACCTGGATGGAGTG
GGACAGAGAAATTAACAATTACACAAGCTTAATACACTCCTTAATTGAAGAATCGCAAAACCAGCAAGAA
AAGAATGAACAAGAATTATTGGAATTAGATAAATGGGCAAGTTTGTGGAATTGGTTTAACATAACAAATT
GGCTGTGGTATATAAAATTATTCATAATGATAGTAGGAGGCTTGGTAGGTTTAAGAATAGTTTTTGCTGT
ACTTTCTATAGTGAATAGAGTTAGGCAGGGATATTCACCATTATCGTTTCAGACCCACCTCCCAACCCCG
AGGGGACCCGACAGGCCCGAAGGAATAGAAGAAGAAGGTGGAGAGAGAGACAGAGACAGATCCATTCGAT
TAGTGAACGGATCGGCACTGCGTGCGCCAATTCTGCAGACAAATGGCAGTATTCATCCACAATTTTAAAA
GAAAAGGGGGGATTGGGGGGTACAGTGCAGGGGAAAGAATAGTAGACATAATAGCAACAGACATACAAAC
TAAAGAATTACAAAAACAAATTACAAAAATTCAAAATTTTCGGGTTTATTACAGGGACAGCAGAGATCCA
GTTTGGTTAGTACCGGGCCCGCTCTAGACATGTCCAATATGACCGCCATGTTGACATTGATTATTGACTA
GTTATTAATAGTAATCAATTACGGGGTCATTAGTTCATAGCCCATATATGGAGTTCCGCGTTACATAACT
TACGGTAAATGGCCCGCCTGGCTGACCGCCCAACGACCCCCGCCCATTGACGTCAATAATGACGTATGTT
CCCATAGTAACGCCAATAGGGACTTTCCATTGACGTCAATGGGTGGAGTATTTACGGTAAACTGCCCACT
TGGCAGTACATCAAGTGTATCATATGCCAAGTCCGCCCCCTATTGACGTCAATGACGGTAAATGGCCCGC
CTGGCATTATGCCCAGTACATGACCTTACGGGACTTTCCTACTTGGCAGTACATCTACGTATTAGTCATC
GCTATTACCATGGTGATGCGGTTTTGGCAGTACACCAATGGGCGTGGATAGCGGTTTGACTCACGGGGAT
TTCCAAGTCTCCACCCCATTGACGTCAATGGGAGTTTGTTTTGGCACCAAAATCAACGGGACTTTCCAAA
ATGTCGTAATAACCCCGCCCCGTTGACGCAAATGGGCGGTAGGCGTGTACGGTGGGAGGTCTATATAAGC
AGAGCTCGTTTAGTGAACCGTCAGAATTTTGTAATACGACTCACTATAGGGCGGCCGGGAATTCGTCGAC
TGGATCCGGTACCGAGGAGATCTGCCGCCGCGATCGCCGGCGCGCCATGTCCACTCTCCTCATCAATCAG
CCCCAGTATGCGTGGCTGAAAGAGCTGGGGCTCCGCGAGGAAAACGAGGGCGTGTATAATGGAAGCTGGG
GAGGCCGGGGAGAGGTTATTACGACCTATTGCCCTGCTAACAACGAGCCAATAGCAAGAGTCCGACAGGC
CAGTGTGGCAGACTATGAAGAAACTGTAAAGAAAGCAAGAGAAGCATGGAAAATCTGGGCAGATATTCCT
GCTCCAAAACGAGGAGAAATAGTAAGACAGATTGGCGATGCCTTGCGGGAGAAGATCCAAGTACTAGGAA
GCTTGGTGTCTTTGGAGATGGGGAAAATCTTAGTGGAAGGTGTGGGTGAAGTTCAGGAGTATGTGGATAT
CTGTGACTATGCTGTTGGTTTATCAAGGATGATTGGAGGACCTATCTTGCCTTCTGAAAGATCTGGCCAT
GCACTGATTGAGCAGTGGAATCCCGTAGGCCTGGTTGGAATCATCACGGCATTCAATTTCCCTGTGGCAG
TGTATGGTTGGAACAACGCCATCGCCATGATCTGTGGAAATGTCTGCCTCTGGAAAGGAGCTCCAACCAC
TTCCCTCATTAGTGTGGCTGTCACAAAGATAATAGCCAAGGTTCTGGAGGACAACAAGCTGCCTGGTGCA
ATTTGTTCCTTGACTTGTGGTGGAGCAGATATTGGCACAGCAATGGCCAAAGATGAACGAGTGAACCTGC
TGTCCTTCACTGGGAGCACTCAGGTGGGAAAACAGGTGGGCCTGATGGTGCAGGAGAGGTTTGGGAGAAG
TCTGTTGGAACTTGGAGGAAACAATGCCATTATTGCCTTTGAAGATGCAGACCTCAGCTTAGTTGTTCCA
TCAGCTCTCTTCGCTGCTGTGGGAACAGCTGGCCAGAGGTGTACCACTGCGAGGCGACTGTTTATACATG
AAAGCATCCATGATGAGGTTGTAAACAGACTTAAAAAGGCCTATGCACAGATCCGAGTTGGGAACCCATG
GGACCCTAATGTTCTCTATGGGCCACTCCACACCAAGCAGGCAGTGAGCATGTTTCTTGGAGCAGTGGAA
GAAGCAAAGAAAGAAGGTGGCACAGTGGTCTATGGGGGCAAGGTTATGGATCGCCCTGGAAATTATGTAG
AACCGACAATTGTGACAGGTCTTGGCCACGATGCGTCCATTGCACACACAGAGACTTTTGCTCCGATTCT
CTATGTCTTTAAATTCAAGAATGAAGAAGAGGTCTTTGCATGGAATAATGAAGTAAAACAGGGACTTTCA
AGTAGCATCTTTACCAAAGATCTGGGCAGAATCTTTCGCTGGCTTGGACCTAAAGGATCAGACTGTGGCA
TTGTAAATGTCAACATTCCAACAAGTGGGGCTGAGATTGGAGGTGCCTTTGGAGGAGAAAAGCACACTGG
TGGTGGCAGGGAGTCTGGCAGTGATGCCTGGAAACAGTACATGAGAAGGTCTACTTGTACTATCAACTAC
AGTAAAGACCTTCCTCTGGCCCAAGGAATCAAGTTTCAGACGCGTACGCGGCCGCTCGAGCAGAAACTCA
TCTCAGAAGAGGATCTGGCAGCAAATGATATCCTGGATTACAAGGATGACGACGATAAGGTTTAAACCTA
GGCGTAGCGGCCGCAAATTCCGCCCCTCTCCCTCCCCCCCCCCTAACGTTACTGGCCGAAGCCGCTTGGA
ATAAGGCCGGTGTGCGTTTGTCTATATGTTATTTTCCACCATATTGCCGTCTTTTGGCAATGTGAGGGCC
CGGAAACCTGGCCCTGTCTTCTTGACGAGCATTCCTAGGGGTCTTTCCCCTCTCGCCAAAGGAATGCAAG
GTCTGTTGAATGTCGTGAAGGAAGCAGTTCCTCTGGAAGCTTCTTGAAGACAAACAACGTCTGTAGCGAC
CCTTTGCAGGCAGCGGAACCCCCCACCTGGCGACAGGTGCCTCTGCGGCCAAAAGCCACGTGTATAAGAT
ACACCTGCAAAGGCGGCACAACCCCAGTGCCACGTTGTGAGTTGGATAGTTGTGGAAAGAGTCAAATGGC
TCTCCTCAAGCGTATTCAACAAGGGGCTGAAGGATGCCCAGAAGGTACCCCATTGTATGGGATCTGATCT
GGGGCCTCGGTGCACATGCTTTACATGTGTTTAGTCGAGGTTAAAAAAACGTCTAGGCCCCCCGAACCAC
GGGGACGTGGTTTTCCTTTGAAAAACACGATGATAATATGACCGAGTACAAGCCCACGGTGCGCCTCGCC
ACCCGCGACGACGTCCCCCGGGCAGTACGCACCCTCGCCGCCGCGTTCGCCGACTACCCCGCCACGCGCC
ACACCGTCGATCCAGACCGCCACATCGAGCGGGTCACCGAGCTGCAAGAACTCTTCCTCACGCGCGTCGG
GCTCGACATCGGCAAGGTGTGGGTCGCGGACGACGGCGCCGCGGTGGCGGTCTGGACCACGCCGGAGAGC
GTCGAAGCGGGGGCGGTGTTCGCCGAGATCGGCCCGCGCATGGCCGAGTTGAGCGGTTCCCGGCTGGCCG
CGCAGCAACAGATGGAAGGCCTCCTGGCGCCGCACCGGCCCAAGGAGCCCGCGTGGTTCCTGGCCACCGT
CGGCGTCTCGCCCGACCACCAGGGCAAGGGTCTGGGCAGCGCCGTCGTGCTCCCCGGAGTGGAGGCGGCC
GAGCGCGCCGGGGTGCCCGCCTTCCTGGAGACCTCCGCGCCCCGCAACCTCCCCTTCTACGAGCGGCTCG
GCTTCACCGTCACCGCCGACGTCGAGGTGCCCGAAGGACCGCGCACCTGGTGCATGACCCGCAAGCCCGG
TGCCTGATGTACAAGTAGGATTCGTCGAGGGACCTAATAACTTCGTATAGCATACATTATACGAAGTTAT
ACATGTTTAAGGGTTCCGGTTCCACTAGGTACAATTCGATATCAAGCTTATCGATAATCAACCTCTGGAT
TACAAAATTTGTGAAAGATTGACTGGTATTCTTAACTATGTTGCTCCTTTTACGCTATGTGGATACGCTG
CTTTAATGCCTTTGTATCATGCTATTGCTTCCCGTATGGCTTTCATTTTCTCCTCCTTGTATAAATCCTG
GTTGCTGTCTCTTTATGAGGAGTTGTGGCCCGTTGTCAGGCAACGTGGCGTGGTGTGCACTGTGTTTGCT
GACGCAACCCCCACTGGTTGGGGCATTGCCACCACCTGTCAGCTCCTTTCCGGGACTTTCGCTTTCCCCC
TCCCTATTGCCACGGCGGAACTCATCGCCGCCTGCCTTGCCCGCTGCTGGACAGGGGCTCGGCTGTTGGG
CACTGACAATTCCGTGGTGTTGTCGGGGAAATCATCGTCCTTTCCTTGGCTGCTCGCCTGTGTTGCCACC
TGGATTCTGCGCGGGACGTCCTTCTGCTACGTCCCTTCGGCCCTCAATCCAGCGGACCTTCCTTCCCGCG
GCCTGCTGCCGGCTCTGCGGCCTCTTCCGCGTCTTCGCCTTCGCCCTCAGACGAGTCGGATCTCCCTTTG
GGCCGCCTCCCCGCATCGATACCGTCGACCTCGATCGAGACCTAGAAAAACATGGAGCAATCACAAGTAG
CAATACAGCAGCTACCAATGCTGATTGTGCCTGGCTAGAAGCACAAGAGGAGGAGGAGGTGGGTTTTCCA
GTCACACCTCAGGTACCTTTAAGACCAATGACTTACAAGGCAGCTGTAGATCTTAGCCACTTTTTAAAAG
AAAAGGGGGGACTGGAAGGGCTAATTCACTCCCAACGAAGACAAGATATCCTTGATCTGTGGATCTACCA
CACACAAGGCTACTTCCCTGATTGGCAGAACTACACACCAGGGCCAGGGATCAGATATCCACTGACCTTT
GGATGGTGCTACAAGCTAGTACCAGTTGAGCAAGAGAAGGTAGAAGAAGCCAATGAAGGAGAGAACACCC
GCTTGTTACACCCTGTGAGCCTGCATGGGATGGATGACCCGGAGAGAGAAGTATTAGAGTGGAGGTTTGA
CAGCCGCCTAGCATTTCATCACATGGCCCGAGAGCTGCATCCGGACTGTACTGGGTCTCTCTGGTTAGAC
CAGATCTGAGCCTGGGAGCTCTCTGGCTAACTAGGGAACCCACTGCTTAAGCCTCAATAAAGCTTGCCTT
GAGTGCTTCAAGTAGTGTGTGCCCGTCTGTTGTGTGACTCTGGTAACTAGAGATCCCTCAGACCCTTTTA
GTCAGTGTGGAAAATCTCTAGCAGCATGTGAGCAAAAGGCCAGCAAAAGGCCAGGAACCGTAAAAAGGCC
GCGTTGCTGGCGTTTTTCCATAGGCTCCGCCCCCCTGACGAGCATCACAAAAATCGACGCTCAAGTCAGA
GGTGGCGAAACCCGACAGGACTATAAAGATACCAGGCGTTTCCCCCTGGAAGCTCCCTCGTGCGCTCTCC
TGTTCCGACCCTGCCGCTTACCGGATACCTGTCCGCCTTTCTCCCTTCGGGAAGCGTGGCGCTTTCTCAT
AGCTCACGCTGTAGGTATCTCAGTTCGGTGTAGGTCGTTCGCTCCAAGCTGGGCTGTGTGCACGAACCCC
CCGTTCAGCCCGACCGCTGCGCCTTATCCGGTAACTATCGTCTTGAGTCCAACCCGGTAAGACACGACTT
ATCGCCACTGGCAGCAGCCACTGGTAACAGGATTAGCAGAGCGAGGTATGTAGGCGGTGCTACAGAGTTC
TTGAAGTGGTGGCCTAACTACGGCTACACTAGAAGAACAGTATTTGGTATCTGCGCTCTGCTGAAGCCAG
TTACCTTCGGAAAAAGAGTTGGTAGCTCTTGATCCGGCAAACAAACCACCGCTGGTAGCGGTGGTTTTTT
TGTTTGCAAGCAGCAGATTACGCGCAGAAAAAAAGGATCTCAAGAAGATCCTTTGATCTTTTCTACGGGG
TCTGACGCTCAGTGGAACGAAAACTCACGTTAAGGGATTTTGGTCATGATTACGCCCCGCCCTGCCACTC
ATCGCAGTACTGTTGTAATTCATTAAGCATTCTGCCGACATGGAAGCCATCACAAACGGCATGATGAACC
TGAATCGCCAGCGGCATCAGCACCTTGTCGCCTTGCGTATAATATTTGCCCATGGTGAAAACGGGGGCGA
AGAAGTTGTCCATATTGGCCACGTTTAAATCAAAACTGGTGAAACTCACCCAGGGATTGGCTGAGACGAA
AAACATATTCTCAATAAACCCTTTAGGGAAATAGGCCAGGTTTTCACCGTAACACGCCACATCTTGCGAA
TATATGTGTAGAAACTGCCGGAAATCGTCGTGGTATTCACTCCAGAGCGATGAAAACGTTTCAGTTTGCT
CATGGAAAACGGTGTAACAAGGGTGAACACTATCCCATATCACCAGCTCACCGTCTTTCATTGCCATACG
GAACTCCGGATGAGCATTCATCAGGCGGGCAAGAATGTGAATAAAGGCCGGATAAAACTTGTGCTTATTT
TTCTTTACGGTCTTTAAAAAGGCCGTAATATCCAGCTGAACGGTCTGGTTATAGGTACATTGAGCAACTG
ACTGAAATGCCTCAAAATGTTCTTTACGATGCCATTGGGATATATCAACGGTGGTATATCCAGTGATTTT
TTTCTCCATACTCTTCCTTTTTCAATATTATTGAAGCATTTATCAGGGTTATTGTCTCATGAGCGGATAC
ATATTTGAATGTATTTAGAAAAATAAACAAATAGGGGTTCCGCGCACATTTCCCCGAAAAGTGCCACCTG
AC
